LOCUS       Exported 6506 bp ds-DNA circular SYN 07-DEC-2022
DEFINITION  Barcoded piggyBac self-reporting transposon with tdTomato marker in
            AAV backbone.
ACCESSION   .
VERSION     .
KEYWORDS    AAV-PB-SRT-tdTomato_BC20
SOURCE      synthetic DNA construct
  ORGANISM  synthetic DNA construct
REFERENCE   1 (bases 1 to 6506)
  AUTHORS   Lalli M, Yen A, Thopte U, Dong F, Moudgil A, Chen X, Milbrandt J,
            Dougherty JD, Mitra RD
  TITLE     Measuring transcription factor binding and gene expression using
            barcoded self-reporting transposon calling cards and transcriptomes.
  JOURNAL   NAR Genom Bioinform. 2022 Aug 31;4(3):lqac061. doi:
            10.1093/nargab/lqac061. eCollection 2022 Sep.
  PUBMED    36062164
REFERENCE   2 (bases 1 to 6506)
  AUTHORS   .
  TITLE     Direct Submission
  JOURNAL   Exported Dec 7, 2022 from SnapGene Server 1.1.58
            http://www.snapgene.com
FEATURES             Location/Qualifiers
     source          1..6506
                     /organism="synthetic DNA construct"
                     /mol_type="other DNA"
     primer_bind     379..401
                     /label=M13/pUC Forward
                     /note="In lacZ gene"
     primer_bind     393..410
                     /label=M13 Forward
                     /note="In lacZ gene. Also called M13-F20 or M13 (-21)
                     Forward"
     primer_bind     394..410
                     /label=M13 fwd
                     /note="common sequencing primer, one of multiple similar
                     variants"
     primer_bind     421..440
                     /label=T7
                     /note="T7 promoter, forward primer"
     promoter        421..439
                     /label=T7 promoter
                     /note="promoter for bacteriophage T7 RNA polymerase"
     repeat_region   476..605
                     /label=AAV2 ITR
     repeat_region   752..814
                     /label=piggyBac right (3') inverted repeat
                     /note="piggyBac transposon-specific inverted terminal
                     repeat sequence (ITR)"
     promoter        1057..2238
                     /label=EF-1-alpha promoter
                     /note="strong constitutive promoter for human elongation
                     factor EF-1-alpha"
     intron          1287..2229
                     /label=EF-1-alpha intron A
                     /note="intron upstream of the start codon of human
                     EF-1-alpha"
     primer_bind     2186..2206
                     /label=EF1a-F
                     /note="Human elongation factor-1a promoter, forward primer"
     CDS             2250..3680
                     /codon_start=1
                     /product="tandem dimeric (pseudo-monomeric) derivative of
                     DsRed (Shaner et al., 2004)"
                     /label=tdTomato
                     /note="mammalian codon-optimized"
                     /translation="MVSKGEEVIKEFMRFKVRMEGSMNGHEFEIEGEGEGRPYEGTQAA
                     KLKVTKGGPLPFAWDILSPQFMYGSKAYVKHPADIPDYKKLSFPEGFKWERVMNFEDGG
                     LVTVTQDSSLQDGTLIYKVKMRGTNFPPDGPVMQKKTMGWEASTERLYPRDGVLKGEIH
                     QALKLKDGGHYLVEFKTIYMAKKPVQLPGYYYVDTKLDITSHNEDYTIVEQYERSEGRH
                     HLFLGHGTGSTGSGSSGTASSEDNNMAVIKEFMRFKVRMEGSMNGHEFEIEGEGEGRPY
                     EGTQTAKLKVTKGGPLPFAWDILSPQFMYGSKAYVKHPADIPDYKKLSFPEGFKWERVM
                     NFEDGGLVTVTQDSSLQDGTLIYKVKMRGTNFPPDGPVMQKKTMGWEASTERLYPRDGV
                     LKGEIHQALKLKDGGHYLVEFKTIYMAKKPVQLPGYYYVDTKLDITSHNEDYTIVEQYE
                     RSEGRHHLFLYGMDELYK"
     repeat_region   4406..4535
                     /label=AAV2 ITR
     primer_bind     complement(4663..4680)
                     /label=L4440
                     /note="L4440 vector, forward primer"
     terminator      4717..4760
                     /gene="Escherichia coli rrnB"
                     /label=rrnB T1 terminator
                     /note="transcription terminator T1 from the E. coli rrnB
                     gene"
     rep_origin      complement(4817..5405)
                     /direction=LEFT
                     /label=ori
                     /note="high-copy-number ColE1/pMB1/pBR322/pUC origin of
                     replication"
     primer_bind     complement(4897..4916)
                     /label=pBR322ori-F
                     /note="pBR322 origin, forward primer"
     CDS             complement(5576..6436)
                     /codon_start=1
                     /gene="bla"
                     /product="beta-lactamase"
                     /label=AmpR
                     /note="confers resistance to ampicillin, carbenicillin, and
                     related antibiotics"
                     /translation="MSIQHFRVALIPFFAAFCLPVFAHPETLVKVKDAEDQLGARVGYI
                     ELDLNSGKILESFRPEERFPMMSTFKVLLCGAVLSRIDAGQEQLGRRIHYSQNDLVEYS
                     PVTEKHLTDGMTVRELCSAAITMSDNTAANLLLTTIGGPKELTAFLHNMGDHVTRLDRW
                     EPELNEAIPNDERDTTMPVAMATTLRKLLTGELLTLASRQQLIDWMEADKVAGPLLRSA
                     LPAGWFIADKSGAGERGSRGIIAALGPDGKPSRIVVIYTTGSQATMDERNRQIAEIGAS
                     LIKHW"
     primer_bind     6199..6218
                     /label=Amp-R
                     /note="Ampicillin resistance gene, reverse primer"
     promoter        complement(6437..6500)
                     /gene="bla"
                     /label=AmpR promoter
ORIGIN
        1 gctaataaca ggcctgctgg taatcgcagg cctttttatt tggtgtattt agaaaaataa
       61 acaaataggg gttccgcgca catttccccg aaaagtgcca cctaaattgt aagcgttaat
      121 attttgttaa aattcgcgtt aaatttttgt taaatcagct cattttttaa ccaataggcc
      181 gaaatcggca aaatccctta taaatcaaaa gaatagaccg agatagggtt gagtggccgc
      241 tacagggcgc tcccattcgc cattcaggct gcgcaactgt tgggaagggc gtttcggtgc
      301 gggcctcttc gctattacgc cagctggcga aagggggatg tgctgcaagg cgattaagtt
      361 gggtaacgcc agggttttcc cagtcacgac gttgtaaaac gacggccagt gagcgcgacg
      421 taatacgact cactataggg cgaattgtag gcggaaggcc gtcaaggccg catggctgcg
      481 cgctcgctcg ctcactgagg ccgcccgggc aaagcccggg cgtcgggcga cctttggtcg
      541 cccggcctca gtgagcgagc gagcgcgcag agagggagtg gccaactcca tcactagggg
      601 ttcctattga cgtcagatcg ctaaataatg acgtatgttc ccatagtaac gccaataggg
      661 actttccatt gacgtcaatg ggtggagtat ttacggtaaa ctgcccactt ggcagtacat
      721 caagtgtatc atacgtcaag gccgcattta accctagaaa gataatcata ttgtgacgta
      781 cgttaaagat aatcatgtgt aaaattgacg catgtgtttt atcggtctgt atatcgaggt
      841 ttatttatta atttgaatag atattaagtt ttattatatt tacacttaca tactaataat
      901 aaattcaaca aacaatttat ttatgtttat ttatttatta aaaaaaacaa aaactcaaaa
      961 tttcttctat aaagtaacaa aacttttatc gaattcctgc agcccagctt gatcttaggt
     1021 ccctcgacga attctctaga gaagagcatg cgtgaggctc cggtgcccgt cagtgggcag
     1081 agcgcacatc gcccacagtc cccgagaagt tggggggagg ggtcggcaat tgaaccggtg
     1141 cctagagaag gtggcgcggg gtaaactggg aaagtgatgt cgtgtactgg ctccgccttt
     1201 ttcccgaggg tgggggagaa ccgtatataa gtgcagtagt cgccgtgaac gttctttttc
     1261 gcaacgggtt tgccgccaga acacaggtaa gtgccgtgtg tggttcccgc gggcctggcc
     1321 tctttacggg ttatggccct tgcgtgcctt gaattacttc cacgcccctg gctgcagtac
     1381 gtgattcttg atcccgagct tcgggttgga agtgggtggg agagttcgag gccttgcgct
     1441 taaggagccc cttcgcctcg tgcttgagtt gaggcctggc ttgggcgctg gggccgccgc
     1501 gtgcgaatct ggtggcacct tcgcgcctgt ctcgctgctt tcgataagtc tctagccatt
     1561 taaaattttt gatgacctgc tgcgacgctt tttttctggc aagatagtct tgtaaatgcg
     1621 ggccaagatc tgcacactgg tatttcggtt tttggggccg cgggcggcga cggggcccgt
     1681 gcgtcccagc gcacatgttc ggcgaggcgg ggcctgcgag cgcggccacc gagaatcgga
     1741 cgggggtagt ctcaagctgg ccggcctgct ctggtgcctg gcctcgcgcc gccgtgtatc
     1801 gccccgccct gggcggcaag gctggcccgg tcggcaccag ttgcgtgagc ggaaagatgg
     1861 ccgcttcccg gccctgctgc agggagctca aaatggagga cgcggcgctc gggagagcgg
     1921 gcgggtgagt cacccacaca aaggaaaagg gcctttccgt cctcagccgt cgcttcatgt
     1981 gactccacgg agtaccgggc gccgtccagg cacctcgatt agttctcgag cttttggagt
     2041 acgtcgtctt taggttgggg ggaggggttt tatgcgatgg agtttcccca cactgagtgg
     2101 gtggagactg aagttaggcc agcttggcac ttgatgtaat tctccttgga atttgccctt
     2161 tttgagtttg gatcttggtt cattctcaag cctcagacag tggttcaaag tttttttctt
     2221 ccatttcagg tgtcgtgaaa actacgccaa tggtgagcaa gggcgaggag gtcatcaaag
     2281 agttcatgcg cttcaaggtg cgcatggagg gctccatgaa cggccacgag ttcgagatcg
     2341 agggcgaggg cgagggccgc ccctacgagg gcacccaggc cgccaagctg aaggtgacca
     2401 agggcggccc cctgcccttc gcctgggaca tcctgtcccc ccagttcatg tacggctcca
     2461 aggcgtacgt gaagcacccc gccgacatcc ccgattacaa gaagctgtcc ttccccgagg
     2521 gcttcaagtg ggagcgcgtg atgaacttcg aggacggcgg tctggtgacc gtgacccagg
     2581 actcctccct gcaggacggc acgctgatct acaaggtgaa gatgcgcggc accaacttcc
     2641 cccccgacgg ccccgtaatg cagaagaaga ccatgggctg ggaggcctcc accgagcgcc
     2701 tgtacccccg cgacggcgtg ctgaagggcg agatccacca ggccctgaag ctgaaggacg
     2761 gcggccacta cctggtggag ttcaagacca tctacatggc caagaagccc gtgcaactgc
     2821 ccggctacta ctacgtggac accaagctgg acatcacctc ccacaacgag gactacacca
     2881 tcgtggaaca gtacgagcgc tccgagggcc gccaccacct gttcctgggg catggcaccg
     2941 gcagcaccgg cagcggcagc tccggcaccg cctcctccga ggacaacaac atggccgtca
     3001 tcaaagagtt catgcgcttc aaggtgcgca tggagggctc catgaacggc cacgagttcg
     3061 agatcgaggg cgagggcgag ggccgcccct acgagggcac ccagaccgcc aagctgaagg
     3121 tgaccaaggg cggccccctg cccttcgcct gggacatcct gtccccccag ttcatgtacg
     3181 gctccaaggc gtacgtgaag caccccgccg acatccccga ttacaagaag ctgtccttcc
     3241 ccgagggctt caagtgggag cgcgtgatga acttcgagga cggcggtctg gtgaccgtga
     3301 cccaggactc ctccctgcag gacggcacgc tgatctacaa ggtgaagatg cgcggcacca
     3361 acttcccccc cgacggcccc gtaatgcaga agaagaccat gggctgggag gcctccaccg
     3421 agcgcctgta cccccgcgac ggcgtgctga agggcgagat ccaccaggcc ctgaagctga
     3481 aggacggcgg ccactacctg gtggagttca agaccatcta catggccaag aagcccgtgc
     3541 aactgcccgg ctactactac gtggacacca agctggacat cacctcccac aacgaggact
     3601 acaccatcgt ggaacagtac gagcgctccg agggccgcca ccacctgttc ctgtacggca
     3661 tggacgagct gtacaagtaa tcgataacaa ctcgagtacc ggcttaagtg atagatcgga
     3721 agagcggttc agcaggaatg ccgagaccgg tttaaactca gtgtccatag cgacgccggc
     3781 gcgataagct atctataaca agaaaatata tatataataa gttatcacgt aagtagaaca
     3841 tgaaataaca atataattat cgtatgagtt aaatcttaaa agtcacgtaa aagataatca
     3901 tgcgtcattt tgactcacgc ggtcgttata gttcaaaatc agtgacactt accgcattga
     3961 caagcacgcc tcacgggagc tccaagcggc gactgagatg tcctaaatgc acagcgacgg
     4021 attcgcgcta tttagaaaga gagagcaata tttcaagaat gcatgcgtca attttacgca
     4081 gactatcttt tcagggttaa gagctcatct gagatgcagg tacatcccac tgatgagtcc
     4141 caaataggac gaaacgcgct tcggtgcgtc tgggattcca ctgctatcca cgcggccgca
     4201 cggcattacg ttagacgtct aggccacacc accctgaagg cgcctgctcg cctctgatct
     4261 gttgaagcta agcagggtcg gtcctggtta gtacttggat gggactccgc ctggtaatag
     4321 ccggtaccgt aggcttgcat ggtcatagct gtttccttgc gctggggatg cggtgggctc
     4381 tatagagagt cgatcgtgtg atcgaaggaa cccctagtga tggagttggc cactccctct
     4441 ctgcgcgctc gctcgctcac tgaggccggg cgaccaaagg tcgcccgacg cccgggcttt
     4501 gcccgggcgg cctcagtgag cgagcgagcg cgcagcatgt agagactggg cctcatgggc
     4561 cttccgccta tcactgcccg ctttccagtc gggaaacctg tcgtgccagc tgcattaaca
     4621 tggtcatagc tgtttccttg cgtattgggc gctctccgct tcctcgctca ctgactcgct
     4681 gcgctcggtc gttcgggtaa agcctggggt gcctaaataa aacgaaaggc ccagtcttcc
     4741 gactgagcct ttcgttttat tgagcaaaag gccagcaaaa ggccaggaac cgtaaaaagg
     4801 ccgcgttgct ggcgtttttc cataggctcc gcccccctga cgagcatcac aaaaatcgac
     4861 gctcaagtca gaggtggcga aacccgacag gactataaag ataccaggcg tttccccctg
     4921 gaagctccct cgtgcgctct cctgttccga ccctgccgct taccggatac ctgtccgcct
     4981 ttctcccttc gggaagcgtg gcgctttctc atagctcacg ctgtaggtat ctcagttcgg
     5041 tgtaggtcgt tcgctccaag ctgggctgtg tgcacgaacc ccccgttcag cccgaccgct
     5101 gcgccttatc cggtaactat cgtcttgagt ccaacccggt aagacacgac ttatcgccac
     5161 tggcagcagc cactggtaac aggattagca gagcgaggta tgtaggcggt gctacagagt
     5221 tcttgaagtg gtggcctaac tacggctaca ctagaagaac agtatttggt atctgcgctc
     5281 tgctgaagcc agttaccttc ggaaaaagag ttggtagctc ttgatccggc aaacaaacca
     5341 ccgctggtag cggtggtttt tttgtttgca agcagcagat tacgcgcaga aaaaaaggat
     5401 ctcaagaaga tcctttgatc ttttctacgg ggtctgacgc tcagtggaac gaaaactcac
     5461 gttaagggat tttggtcatg agattatcaa aaaggatctt cacctagatc cttttaaatt
     5521 aaaaatgaag ttttaaatca atctaaagta tatatgagta aacttggtct gacagttacc
     5581 aatgcttaat cagtgaggca cctatctcag cgatctgtct atttcgttca tccatagttg
     5641 cctgactccc cgtcgtgtag ataactacga tacgggaggg cttaccatct ggccccagtg
     5701 ctgcaatgat accgcgagaa ccacgctcac cggctccaga tttatcagca ataaaccagc
     5761 cagccggaag ggccgagcgc agaagtggtc ctgcaacttt atccgcctcc atccagtcta
     5821 ttaattgttg ccgggaagct agagtaagta gttcgccagt taatagtttg cgcaacgttg
     5881 ttgccattgc tacaggcatc gtggtgtcac gctcgtcgtt tggtatggct tcattcagct
     5941 ccggttccca acgatcaagg cgagttacat gatcccccat gttgtgcaaa aaagcggtta
     6001 gctccttcgg tcctccgatc gttgtcagaa gtaagttggc cgcagtgtta tcactcatgg
     6061 ttatggcagc actgcataat tctcttactg tcatgccatc cgtaagatgc ttttctgtga
     6121 ctggtgagta ctcaaccaag tcattctgag aatagtgtat gcggcgaccg agttgctctt
     6181 gcccggcgtc aatacgggat aataccgcgc cacatagcag aactttaaaa gtgctcatca
     6241 ttggaaaacg ttcttcgggg cgaaaactct caaggatctt accgctgttg agatccagtt
     6301 cgatgtaacc cactcgtgca cccaactgat cttcagcatc ttttactttc accagcgttt
     6361 ctgggtgagc aaaaacagga aggcaaaatg ccgcaaaaaa gggaataagg gcgacacgga
     6421 aatgttgaat actcatactc ttcctttttc aatattattg aagcatttat cagggttatt
     6481 gtctcatgag cggatacata tttgaa
//
