[The description below was written by a language model from this plasmid's Addgene catalogue record and the feature table of its GenBank file.]
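Description:
AAV-PB-SRT-tdTomato_BC20 is a 6.5 kb AAV transfer plasmid that carries a barcoded piggyBac self-reporting transposon (SRT) marked with tdTomato. It is maintained in E. coli through a high-copy ColE1/pUC-type origin and selected with ampicillin via the beta-lactamase gene. A recombination-reduced strain is listed for growth, as is usual for plasmids containing repeat structures such as AAV ITRs. Two AAV2 inverted terminal repeats flank the payload so that the region between them can be packaged into recombinant AAV particles for delivery to mammalian cells. A T7 promoter, M13 primer sites and an rrnB T1 terminator lie in the backbone outside the ITRs.

Between the ITRs, the annotation shows a piggyBac right (3') inverted repeat followed by the human EF-1-alpha promoter with its intron A, driving a mammalian codon-optimized tdTomato coding sequence. The feature table does not annotate a second piggyBac terminal repeat or a polyadenylation signal downstream of tdTomato, although roughly 700 bp of unannotated sequence precedes the second AAV ITR. The opposite transposon end and the short barcode noted in the record presumably sit there, but the record does not give their positions. In a self-reporting transposon, transcripts from the internal promoter generally read out through the transposon end into flanking genomic DNA, so insertion sites can be recovered from RNA. The associated publication concerns barcoded SRT "calling cards" for measuring transcription factor binding together with transcriptomes. This plasmid is one member of a barcoded series that differs from its parent AAV-PB-SRT-tdTomato by the barcode. A piggyBac transposase is not encoded here and would have to be supplied separately.
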