Addgene plasmid #193185: AAV-PB-SRT-tdTomato_BC20
Purpose: Barcoded piggyBac self-reporting transposon with tdTomato marker in AAV backbone
Depositing lab: Rob Mitra. Depositing organization: Washington University in Saint Louis. Publication: Measuring transcription factor binding and gene expression using barcoded self-reporting transposon calling cards and transcriptomes. Lalli M, Yen A, Thopte U, Dong F, Moudgil A, Chen X, Milbrandt J, Dougherty JD, Mitra RD. NAR Genom Bioinform. 2022 Aug 31;4(3):lqac061. doi: 10.1093/nargab/lqac061. eCollection 2022 Sep. PubMed 36062164.
Backbone
  Vector backbone: AAV-PB-SRT-tdTomato
  Vector type: AAV
Growth in bacteria
  Bacterial resistance: Ampicillin, 100 μg/mL
  Growth temperature: 37°C
  Growth strain: NEB Stable
  Copy number: High Copy
Gene/Insert
  Gene/Insert name: Barcoded piggyBac tdTomato SRT
  Species: H. sapiens (human)
  Mutation: Barcode: TCAG
  Cloning method: Gibson Cloning
Terms and licenses: Academic/Nonprofit Terms; Industry Terms: Not Available to Industry
How to cite: AAV-PB-SRT-tdTomato_BC20 was a gift from Rob Mitra (Addgene plasmid # 193185 ; http://n2t.net/addgene:193185 ; RRID:Addgene_193185)
